Addgene plasmid #77542: CDK5 gRNA (BRDN0001145540)
Purpose: 3rd generation lentiviral gRNA plasmid targeting human CDK5
Depositing lab: John Doench & David Root. Depositing organization: Broad Institute. Publication: Optimized sgRNA design to maximize activity and minimize off-target effects of CRISPR-Cas9. Doench JG, Fusi N, Sullender M, Hegde M, Vaimberg EW, Donovan KF, Smith I, Tothova Z, Wilen C, Orchard R, Virgin HW, Listgarten J, Root DE. Nat Biotechnol. 2016 Jan 18. doi: 10.1038/nbt.3437. PubMed 26780180.
Backbone
  Vector backbone: lentiGuide-Puro
  Backbone manufacturer: Zhang Lab (Addgene plasmid # 52963)
  Vector type: Mammalian Expression, Lentiviral, CRISPR
  Selectable markers: Puromycin
Growth in bacteria
  Bacterial resistance: Ampicillin, 100 μg/mL
  Growth temperature: 37°C
  Growth strain: DH5alpha
  Copy number: High Copy
Gene/Insert
  Gene/Insert name: CDK5 (alt names: CDK5; NM_001164410.2)
  gRNA/shRNA sequence: CCGGGAGACTCATGAGATCG
  Species: H. sapiens (human)
  Entrez Gene: CDK5 (a.k.a. LIS7, PSSALRE)
  Promoter: hU6
  Cloning method: Unknown
  Sequencing primers: 5′ U6-F; 3′ pS2-R
Terms and licenses: Academic/Nonprofit Terms; Industry Terms: Not Available to Industry
Depositor comments: The gRNA was designed to target the following Genbank reference sequence(s): NM_001164410.2,NM_004935.3. Note that this plasmid does NOT contain Cas9. It should be used in conjunction with lentiCas9-Blast (Addgene #52962) or otherwise with cell lines already expressing Cas9. Browse the full kinome gRNA library at http://www.addgene.org/pooled-library/broadgpp-human-kinome/ or visit http://www.broadinstitute.org/rnai/public/ for detailed protocols and information.
How to cite: CDK5 gRNA (BRDN0001145540) was a gift from John Doench & David Root (Addgene plasmid # 77542 ; http://n2t.net/addgene:77542 ; RRID:Addgene_77542)
