[The description below was written by a language model from this plasmid's Addgene catalogue record and pLannotate feature annotations shown in this document.]
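Description:
CDK5 gRNA (BRDN0001145540) is a third-generation lentiviral CRISPR guide plasmid built on the lentiGuide-Puro backbone and designed to knock out human CDK5 (cyclin-dependent kinase 5). It is maintained in E. coli as a high-copy plasmid through a ColE1/pUC-type origin and selected with ampicillin via the β-lactamase gene. The backbone also carries an f1 origin, an SV40 origin and poly(A) signal, and remnants of a lac/T7/T3 cloning region.

The lentiviral transfer cassette begins with an RSV promoter fused to a truncated HIV-1 5' LTR, which makes genomic RNA production Tat-independent. It continues through the Ψ packaging signal with a partial gag segment, the Rev response element for Rev-dependent nuclear export, and a cPPT/CTS, and it ends in a ΔU3 self-inactivating 3' LTR. Two expression units sit within this frame. A human U6 RNA polymerase III promoter drives a 20-nt CDK5-targeting spacer joined to the Streptococcus pyogenes Cas9 guide RNA scaffold. An EF-1α core promoter with its intron A then drives puromycin N-acetyltransferase for selection of transduced mammalian cells. A WPRE downstream of the puromycin marker enhances transcript expression.

The plasmid does not encode Cas9, so it must be paired with a separate Cas9-expressing lentivirus or used in cells that already express Cas9. The guide was designed against two CDK5 reference transcripts and is an individual clone from a human kinome gRNA collection. It is suited to virus production by co-transfection with packaging plasmids, followed by stable transduction and loss-of-function studies of CDK5.
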