Features (pLannotate 1.2.2; 29 found; start..end, strand, type, name):
     14..80      +  CDS            small t antigen (fragment): SV40 (simian virus 40) small t antigen
    106..317     +  promoter       EF-1α core promoter: core promoter for human elongation factor EF-1α
    318..1256    +  intron         EF-1α intron A: intron upstream of the start codon of human EF-1α
   1278..1877    +  CDS            PuroR (fragment): puromycin N-acetyltransferase; pac from Streptomyces; confers resistance to puromycin
   1893..2481    +  misc_feature   WPRE: woodchuck hepatitis virus posttranscriptional regulatory element
   2532..2551    +  misc_feature   cPPT/CTS (fragment): central polypurine tract and central termination sequence of HIV-1
   2553..2786    +  LTR            3' LTR (ΔU3): self-inactivating 3' long terminal repeat (LTR) from HIV-1
   2864..2985    +  polyA_signal   SV40 poly(A) signal: SV40 polyadenylation signal
   3025..3160    +  rep_origin     SV40 ori: SV40 origin of replication
   3181..3199    -  promoter       T7 promoter: promoter for bacteriophage T7 RNA polymerase
   3207..3362    +  CDS            lacZα (fragment): LacZα fragment of β-galactosidase; lacZ fragment
   3367..3795    +  rep_origin     f1 ori (sequence partly withheld): f1 bacteriophage origin of replication; arrow indicates direction of (+) strand synthesis
   3848..3952    +  promoter       AmpR promoter: bla
   3953..4813    +  CDS            AmpR: β-lactamase; bla; confers resistance to ampicillin, carbenicillin, and related antibiotics
   4984..5572    +  rep_origin     ori: high-copy-number ColE1/pMB1/pBR322/pUC origin of replication
   5755..5847    +  CDS            lacI (fragment): lac repressor; lacI; The lac repressor binds to the lac operator to inhibit transcription in E. coli. This inhibition can be relieved by adding lactose or isopropyl-β-D-thiogalactopyranoside (IPTG).
   5860..5881    +  protein_bind   CAP binding site: CAP binding activates transcription in the presence of cAMP. E. coli catabolite activator protein
   5896..5926    +  promoter       lac promoter: promoter for the E. coli lac operon
   5934..5950    +  protein_bind   lac operator: The lac repressor binds to the lac operator to inhibit transcription in E. coli. This inhibition can be relieved by adding lactose or isopropyl-β-D-thiogalactopyranoside (IPTG). lac repressor encoded by lacI
   5995..6013    +  promoter       T3 promoter: promoter for bacteriophage T3 RNA polymerase
   6041..6267    +  promoter       RSV promoter: Rous sarcoma virus enhancer/promoter
   6268..6448    +  LTR            5' LTR (truncated): truncated 5' long terminal repeat (LTR) from HIV-1
   6495..6620    +  misc_feature   HIV-1 Ψ: packaging signal of human immunodeficiency virus type 1
   6604..6967    +  CDS            HIV-1 gag (fragment): gag protein from human immunodeficiency virus 1; gag
   7113..7346    +  misc_feature   RRE: The Rev response element (RRE) of HIV-1 allows for Rev-dependent mRNA export from the nucleus to the cytoplasm.
   7723..7749    +  CDS            Rev (fragment): human immunodeficiency virus 1 (HIV-1) Rev protein; rev; enhances nuclear export of unspliced and incompletely spliced viral mRNAs
   7753..7993    +  promoter       U6 promoter: RNA polymerase III promoter for human U6 snRNA
   8023..8098    +  misc_RNA       gRNA scaffold: guide RNA scaffold for the Streptococcus pyogenes CRISPR/Cas9 system
   8154..8271    +  misc_feature   cPPT/CTS: central polypurine tract and central termination sequence of HIV-1
>Addgene plasmid #77542 | CDK5 gRNA (BRDN0001145540) | addgene full sequence | sequence record 187962 | Addgene Assembled Sequence
CCCGGGTGCAAAGATGGATAAAGTTTTAAACAGAGAGGAATCTTTGCAGCTAATGGACCTTCTAGGTCTT
GAAAGGAGTGGGAATTGGCTCCGGTGCCCGTCAGTGGGCAGAGCGCACATCGCCCACAGTCCCCGAGAAG
TTGGGGGGAGGGGTCGGCAATTGATCCGGTGCCTAGAGAAGGTGGCGCGGGGTAAACTGGGAAAGTGATG
TCGTGTACTGGCTCCGCCTTTTTCCCGAGGGTGGGGGAGAACCGTATATAAGTGCAGTAGTCGCCGTGAA
CGTTCTTTTTCGCAACGGGTTTGCCGCCAGAACACAGGTAAGTGCCGTGTGTGGTTCCCGCGGGCCTGGC
CTCTTTACGGGTTATGGCCCTTGCGTGCCTTGAATTACTTCCACCTGGCTGCAGTACGTGATTCTTGATC
CCGAGCTTCGGGTTGGAAGTGGGTGGGAGAGTTCGAGGCCTTGCGCTTAAGGAGCCCCTTCGCCTCGTGC
TTGAGTTGAGGCCTGGCCTGGGCGCTGGGGCCGCCGCGTGCGAATCTGGTGGCACCTTCGCGCCTGTCTC
GCTGCTTTCGATAAGTCTCTAGCCATTTAAAATTTTTGATGACCTGCTGCGACGCTTTTTTTCTGGCAAG
ATAGTCTTGTAAATGCGGGCCAAGATCTGCACACTGGTATTTCGGTTTTTGGGGCCGCGGGCGGCGACGG
GGCCCGTGCGTCCCAGCGCACATGTTCGGCGAGGCGGGGCCTGCGAGCGCGGCCACCGAGAATCGGACGG
GGGTAGTCTCAAGCTGGCCGGCCTGCTCTGGTGCCTGGCCTCGCGCCGCCGTGTATCGCCCCGCCCTGGG
CGGCAAGGCTGGCCCGGTCGGCACCAGTTGCGTGAGCGGAAAGATGGCCGCTTCCCGGCCCTGCTGCAGG
GAGCTCAAAATGGAGGACGCGGCGCTCGGGAGAGCGGGCGGGTGAGTCACCCACACAAAGGAAAAGGGCC
TTTCCGTCCTCAGCCGTCGCTTCATGTGACTCCACGGAGTACCGGGCGCCGTCCAGGCACCTCGATTAGT
TCTCGAGCTTTTGGAGTACGTCGTCTTTAGGTTGGGGGGAGGGGTTTTATGCGATGGAGTTTCCCCACAC
TGAGTGGGTGGAGACTGAAGTTAGGCCAGCTTGGCACTTGATGTAATTCTCCTTGGAATTTGCCCTTTTT
GAGTTTGGATCTTGGTTCATTCTCAAGCCTCAGACAGTGGTTCAAAGTTTTTTTCTTCCATTTCAGGTGT
CGTGACGTACGGCCACCATGACCGAGTACAAGCCCACGGTGCGCCTCGCCACCCGCGACGACGTCCCCAG
GGCCGTACGCACCCTCGCCGCCGCGTTCGCCGACTACCCCGCCACGCGCCACACCGTCGATCCGGACCGC
CACATCGAGCGGGTCACCGAGCTGCAAGAACTCTTCCTCACGCGCGTCGGGCTCGACATCGGCAAGGTGT
GGGTCGCGGACGACGGCGCCGCCGTGGCGGTCTGGACCACGCCGGAGAGCGTCGAAGCGGGGGCGGTGTT
CGCCGAGATCGGCCCGCGCATGGCCGAGTTGAGCGGTTCCCGGCTGGCCGCGCAGCAACAGATGGAAGGC
CTCCTGGCGCCGCACCGGCCCAAGGAGCCCGCGTGGTTCCTGGCCACCGTCGGAGTCTCGCCCGACCACC
AGGGCAAGGGTCTGGGCAGCGCCGTCGTGCTCCCCGGAGTGGAGGCGGCCGAGCGCGCCGGGGTGCCCGC
CTTCCTGGAGACCTCCGCGCCCCGCAACCTCCCCTTCTACGAGCGGCTCGGCTTCACCGTCACCGCCGAC
GTCGAGGTGCCCGAAGGACCGCGCACCTGGTGCATGACCCGCAAGCCCGGTGCCTGAACGCGTTAAGTCG
ACAATCAACCTCTGGATTACAAAATTTGTGAAAGATTGACTGGTATTCTTAACTATGTTGCTCCTTTTAC
GCTATGTGGATACGCTGCTTTAATGCCTTTGTATCATGCTATTGCTTCCCGTATGGCTTTCATTTTCTCC
TCCTTGTATAAATCCTGGTTGCTGTCTCTTTATGAGGAGTTGTGGCCCGTTGTCAGGCAACGTGGCGTGG
TGTGCACTGTGTTTGCTGACGCAACCCCCACTGGTTGGGGCATTGCCACCACCTGTCAGCTCCTTTCCGG
GACTTTCGCTTTCCCCCTCCCTATTGCCACGGCGGAACTCATCGCCGCCTGCCTTGCCCGCTGCTGGACA
GGGGCTCGGCTGTTGGGCACTGACAATTCCGTGGTGTTGTCGGGGAAATCATCGTCCTTTCCTTGGCTGC
TCGCCTGTGTTGCCACCTGGATTCTGCGCGGGACGTCCTTCTGCTACGTCCCTTCGGCCCTCAATCCAGC
GGACCTTCCTTCCCGCGGCCTGCTGCCGGCTCTGCGGCCTCTTCCGCGTCTTCGCCTTCGCCCTCAGACG
AGTCGGATCTCCCTTTGGGCCGCCTCCCCGCGTCGACTTTAAGACCAATGACTTACAAGGCAGCTGTAGA
TCTTAGCCACTTTTTAAAAGAAAAGGGGGGACTGGAAGGGCTAATTCACTCCCAACGAAGACAAGATCTG
CTTTTTGCTTGTACTGGGTCTCTCTGGTTAGACCAGATCTGAGCCTGGGAGCTCTCTGGCTAACTAGGGA
ACCCACTGCTTAAGCCTCAATAAAGCTTGCCTTGAGTGCTTCAAGTAGTGTGTGCCCGTCTGTTGTGTGA
CTCTGGTAACTAGAGATCCCTCAGACCCTTTTAGTCAGTGTGGAAAATCTCTAGCAGTACGTATAGTAGT
TCATGTCATCTTATTATTCAGTATTTATAACTTGCAAAGAAATGAATATCAGAGAGTGAGAGGAACTTGT
TTATTGCAGCTTATAATGGTTACAAATAAAGCAATAGCATCACAAATTTCACAAATAAAGCATTTTTTTC
ACTGCATTCTAGTTGTGGTTTGTCCAAACTCATCAATGTATCTTATCATGTCTGGCTCTAGCTATCCCGC
CCCTAACTCCGCCCATCCCGCCCCTAACTCCGCCCAGTTCCGCCCATTCTCCGCCCCATGGCTGACTAAT
TTTTTTTATTTATGCAGAGGCCGAGGCCGCCTCGGCCTCTGAGCTATTCCAGAAGTAGTGAGGAGGCTTT
TTTGGAGGCCTAGGGACGTACCCAATTCGCCCTATAGTGAGTCGTATTACGCGCGCTCACTGGCCGTCGT
TTTACAACGTCGTGACTGGGAAAACCCTGGCGTTACCCAACTTAATCGCCTTGCAGCACATCCCCCTTTC
GCCAGCTGGCGTAATAGCGAAGAGGCCCGCACCGATCGCCCTTCCCAACAGTTGCGCAGCCTGAATGGCG
AATGGG
[124 nt withheld, positions 3367-3490]
C
[91 nt withheld, positions 3492-3582]
A
[49 nt withheld, positions 3584-3632]
CCTTTGACGTTGGAGTCCACGTTCTTT
[37 nt withheld, positions 3660-3696]
ACCCTATCTCGGTCTATTCTTTTGATTTATAAGGGATTTTGCCGATTTCGGCCTATTGGTTAAAAAATGA
GCTGATTTAACAAAAATTTAACGCGAATTTTAACAAAATATTAACGCTTACAATTTAGGTGGCACTTTTC
GGGGAAATGTGCGCGGAACCCCTATTTGTTTATTTTTCTAAATACATTCAAATATGTATCCGCTCATGAG
ACAATAACCCTGATAAATGCTTCAATAATATTGAAAAAGGAAGAGTATGAGTATTCAACATTTCCGTGTC
GCCCTTATTCCCTTTTTTGCGGCATTTTGCCTTCCTGTTTTTGCTCACCCAGAAACGCTGGTGAAAGTAA
AAGATGCTGAAGATCAGTTGGGTGCACGAGTGGGTTACATCGAACTGGATCTCAACAGCGGTAAGATCCT
TGAGAGTTTTCGCCCCGAAGAACGTTTTCCAATGATGAGCACTTTTAAAGTTCTGCTATGTGGCGCGGTA
TTATCCCGTATTGACGCCGGGCAAGAGCAACTCGGTCGCCGCATACACTATTCTCAGAATGACTTGGTTG
AGTACTCACCAGTCACAGAAAAGCATCTTACGGATGGCATGACAGTAAGAGAATTATGCAGTGCTGCCAT
AACCATGAGTGATAACACTGCGGCCAACTTACTTCTGACAACGATCGGAGGACCGAAGGAGCTAACCGCT
TTTTTGCACAACATGGGGGATCATGTAACTCGCCTTGATCGTTGGGAACCGGAGCTGAATGAAGCCATAC
CAAACGACGAGCGTGACACCACGATGCCTGTAGCAATGGCAACAACGTTGCGCAAACTATTAACTGGCGA
ACTACTTACTCTAGCTTCCCGGCAACAATTAATAGACTGGATGGAGGCGGATAAAGTTGCAGGACCACTT
CTGCGCTCGGCCCTTCCGGCTGGCTGGTTTATTGCTGATAAATCTGGAGCCGGTGAGCGTGGGTCTCGCG
GTATCATTGCAGCACTGGGGCCAGATGGTAAGCCCTCCCGTATCGTAGTTATCTACACGACGGGGAGTCA
GGCAACTATGGATGAACGAAATAGACAGATCGCTGAGATAGGTGCCTCACTGATTAAGCATTGGTAACTG
TCAGACCAAGTTTACTCATATATACTTTAGATTGATTTAAAACTTCATTTTTAATTTAAAAGGATCTAGG
TGAAGATCCTTTTTGATAATCTCATGACCAAAATCCCTTAACGTGAGTTTTCGTTCCACTGAGCGTCAGA
CCCCGTAGAAAAGATCAAAGGATCTTCTTGAGATCCTTTTTTTCTGCGCGTAATCTGCTGCTTGCAAACA
AAAAAACCACCGCTACCAGCGGTGGTTTGTTTGCCGGATCAAGAGCTACCAACTCTTTTTCCGAAGGTAA
CTGGCTTCAGCAGAGCGCAGATACCAAATACTGTTCTTCTAGTGTAGCCGTAGTTAGGCCACCACTTCAA
GAACTCTGTAGCACCGCCTACATACCTCGCTCTGCTAATCCTGTTACCAGTGGCTGCTGCCAGTGGCGAT
AAGTCGTGTCTTACCGGGTTGGACTCAAGACGATAGTTACCGGATAAGGCGCAGCGGTCGGGCTGAACGG
GGGGTTCGTGCACACAGCCCAGCTTGGAGCGAACGACCTACACCGAACTGAGATACCTACAGCGTGAGCT
ATGAGAAAGCGCCACGCTTCCCGAAGGGAGAAAGGCGGACAGGTATCCGGTAAGCGGCAGGGTCGGAACA
GGAGAGCGCACGAGGGAGCTTCCAGGGGGAAACGCCTGGTATCTTTATAGTCCTGTCGGGTTTCGCCACC
TCTGACTTGAGCGTCGATTTTTGTGATGCTCGTCAGGGGGGCGGAGCCTATGGAAAAACGCCAGCAACGC
GGCCTTTTTACGGTTCCTGGCCTTTTGCTGGCCTTTTGCTCACATGTTCTTTCCTGCGTTATCCCCTGAT
TCTGTGGATAACCGTATTACCGCCTTTGAGTGAGCTGATACCGCTCGCCGCAGCCGAACGACCGAGCGCA
GCGAGTCAGTGAGCGAGGAAGCGGAAGAGCGCCCAATACGCAAACCGCCTCTCCCCGCGCGTTGGCCGAT
TCATTAATGCAGCTGGCACGACAGGTTTCCCGACTGGAAAGCGGGCAGTGAGCGCAACGCAATTAATGTG
AGTTAGCTCACTCATTAGGCACCCCAGGCTTTACACTTTATGCTTCCGGCTCGTATGTTGTGTGGAATTG
TGAGCGGATAACAATTTCACACAGGAAACAGCTATGACCATGATTACGCCAAGCGCGCAATTAACCCTCA
CTAAAGGGAACAAAAGCTGGAGCTGCAAGCTTAATGTAGTCTTATGCAATACTCTTGTAGTCTTGCAACA
TGGTAACGATGAGTTAGCAACATGCCTTACAAGGAGAGAAAAAGCACCGTGCATGCCGATTGGTGGAAGT
AAGGTGGTACGATCGTGCCTTATTAGGAAGGCAACAGACGGGTCTGACATGGATTGGACGAACCACTGAA
TTGCCGCATTGCAGAGATATTGTATTTAAGTGCCTAGCTCGATACATAAACGGGTCTCTCTGGTTAGACC
AGATCTGAGCCTGGGAGCTCTCTGGCTAACTAGGGAACCCACTGCTTAAGCCTCAATAAAGCTTGCCTTG
AGTGCTTCAAGTAGTGTGTGCCCGTCTGTTGTGTGACTCTGGTAACTAGAGATCCCTCAGACCCTTTTAG
TCAGTGTGGAAAATCTCTAGCAGTGGCGCCCGAACAGGGACTTGAAAGCGAAAGGGAAACCAGAGGAGCT
CTCTCGACGCAGGACTCGGCTTGCTGAAGCGCGCACGGCAAGAGGCGAGGGGCGGCGACTGGTGAGTACG
CCAAAAATTTTGACTAGCGGAGGCTAGAAGGAGAGAGATGGGTGCGAGAGCGTCAGTATTAAGCGGGGGA
GAATTAGATCGCGATGGGAAAAAATTCGGTTAAGGCCAGGGGGAAAGAAAAAATATAAATTAAAACATAT
AGTATGGGCAAGCAGGGAGCTAGAACGATTCGCAGTTAATCCTGGCCTGTTAGAAACATCAGAAGGCTGT
AGACAAATACTGGGACAGCTACAACCATCCCTTCAGACAGGATCAGAAGAACTTAGATCATTATATAATA
CAGTAGCAACCCTCTATTGTGTGCATCAAAGGATAGAGATAAAAGACACCAAGGAAGCTTTAGACAAGAT
AGAGGAAGAGCAAAACAAAAGTAAGACCACCGCACAGCAAGCGGCCGCTGATCTTCAGACCTGGAGGAGG
AGATATGAGGGACAATTGGAGAAGTGAATTATATAAATATAAAGTAGTAAAAATTGAACCATTAGGAGTA
GCACCCACCAAGGCAAAGAGAAGAGTGGTGCAGAGAGAAAAAAGAGCAGTGGGAATAGGAGCTTTGTTCC
TTGGGTTCTTGGGAGCAGCAGGAAGCACTATGGGCGCAGCGTCAATGACGCTGACGGTACAGGCCAGACA
ATTATTGTCTGGTATAGTGCAGCAGCAGAACAATTTGCTGAGGGCTATTGAGGCGCAACAGCATCTGTTG
CAACTCACAGTCTGGGGCATCAAGCAGCTCCAGGCAAGAATCCTGGCTGTGGAAAGATACCTAAAGGATC
AACAGCTCCTGGGGATTTGGGGTTGCTCTGGAAAACTCATTTGCACCACTGCTGTGCCTTGGAATGCTAG
TTGGAGTAATAAATCTCTGGAACAGATTTGGAATCACACGACCTGGATGGAGTGGGACAGAGAAATTAAC
AATTACACAAGCTTAATACACTCCTTAATTGAAGAATCGCAAAACCAGCAAGAAAAGAATGAACAAGAAT
TATTGGAATTAGATAAATGGGCAAGTTTGTGGAATTGGTTTAACATAACAAATTGGCTGTGGTATATAAA
ATTATTCATAATGATAGTAGGAGGCTTGGTAGGTTTAAGAATAGTTTTTGCTGTACTTTCTATAGTGAAT
AGAGTTAGGCAGGGATATTCACCATTATCGTTTCAGACCCACCTCCCAACCCCGAGGGGACCCAGAGAGG
GCCTATTTCCCATGATTCCTTCATATTTGCATATACGATACAAGGCTGTTAGAGAGATAATTAGAATTAA
TTTGACTGTAAACACAAAGATATTAGTACAAAATACGTGACGTAGAAAGTAATAATTTCTTGGGTAGTTT
GCAGTTTTAAAATTATGTTTTAAAATGGACTATCATATGCTTACCGTAACTTGAAAGTATTTCGATTTCT
TGGCTTTATATATCTTGTGGAAAGGACGAAACACCGCCGGGAGACTCATGAGATCGGTTTTAGAGCTAGA
AATAGCAAGTTAAAATAAGGCTAGTCCGTTATCAACTTGAAAAAGTGGCACCGAGTCGGTGCTTTTTTAA
GCTTGGCGTAACTAGATCTTGAGACAAATGGCAGTATTCATCCACAATTTTAAAAGAAAAGGGGGGATTG
GGGGGTACAGTGCAGGGGAAAGAATAGTAGACATAATAGCAACAGACATACAAACTAAAGAATTACAAAA
ACAAATTACAAAAATTCAAAATTTTCGGGTTTATTACAGGGACAGCAGAGATCCACTTTGGCGCCGGCTC
GAGGGGG
