>Addgene plasmid #77542 | CDK5 gRNA (BRDN0001145540) | depositor partial sequence | sequence record 145002 | Target Sequence
CCGGGAGACTCATGAGATCG
