>Addgene plasmid #77542 | CDK5 gRNA (BRDN0001145540) | addgene partial sequence | sequence record 187961 | hU6-F
AGAAAGTAATAATTTCTTGGGTAGTTTGCAGTTTTAAAATTATGTTTTAAAATGGACTATCATATGCTTA
CCGTAACTTGAAAGTATTTCGATTTCTTGGCTTTATATATCTTGTGGAAAGGACGAAACACCGCCGGGAG
ACTCATGAGATCGGTTTTAGAGCTAGAAATAGCAAGTTAAAATAAGGCTAGTCCGTTATCAACTTGAAAA
AGTGGCACCGAGTCGGTGCTTTTTTAAGCTTGGCGTAACTAGATCTTGAGACAAATGGCAGTATTCATCC
ACAATTTTAAAAGAAAAGGGGGGATTGGGGGGTACAGTGCAGGGGAAAGAATAGTAGACATAATAGCAAC
AGACATACAAACTAAAGAATTACAAAAACAAATTACAAAAATTCAAAATTTTCGGGTTTATTACAGGGAC
AGCAGAGATCCACTTTGGCGCCGGCTCGAGGGGGCCCGGGTGCAAAGATGGATAAAGTTTTAAACAGAGA
GGAATCTTTGCAGCTAATGGACCTTCTAGGTCTTGAAAGGAGTGGGAATTGGCTCCGGTGCCCGTCAGTG
GGCAGAGCGC
